Addgene plasmid #118038: Myc-gamma1 (in pCDNA3.1)
Purpose: GABAA receptor expression (gamma1 subunit) Myc-tag near N-terminus
Depositing lab: Angel de Blas. Depositing organization: University of Connecticut.
Backbone
  Vector backbone: pCDNA3.1
  Vector type: Mammalian Expression
Growth in bacteria
  Bacterial resistance: Ampicillin, 100 μg/mL
  Growth temperature: 37°C
  Growth strain: DH5alpha
  Copy number: High Copy
Gene/Insert
  Gene/Insert name: GABRG1
  Species: R. norvegicus (rat)
  Entrez Gene: Gabrg1
  Tag / fusion protein: cMyc epitope EQKLISEEDL inserted between fourth and fifth amino acids of mature protein after signal peptide is cleaved (N terminal on insert)
  Cloning method: Restriction Enzyme; 5′ cloning site KpnI (unknown if destroyed); 3′ cloning site HindIII (unknown if destroyed)
  Sequencing primers: 5′ unknown
Resource information
  A portion of this plasmid was derived from a plasmid made by: cDNA originally cloned in Peter Seeburg’s lab in Heidelberg.
Terms and licenses: Academic/Nonprofit Terms; Industry Terms: Not Available to Industry
How to cite: Myc-gamma1 (in pCDNA3.1) was a gift from Angel de Blas (Addgene plasmid # 118038 ; http://n2t.net/addgene:118038 ; RRID:Addgene_118038)
