[The description below was written by a language model from this plasmid's Addgene catalogue record and pLannotate feature annotations shown in this document.]
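Description:
Myc-gamma1 (in pCDNA3.1) is a mammalian expression plasmid of about 6.9 kb that encodes the rat gamma1 subunit of the GABAA receptor (Gabrg1) carrying a c-Myc epitope. It is built on the pCDNA3.1 backbone. In E. coli it is maintained at high copy through a ColE1/pUC-type origin and selected with ampicillin via the β-lactamase gene. An f1 origin is also present, which allows single-stranded DNA production. For mammalian cells, an SV40 enhancer/early promoter drives a neomycin phosphotransferase gene followed by an SV40 polyadenylation signal, which would permit G418 selection of stable transfectants.

The subunit coding sequence was cloned between KpnI and HindIII sites. It sits downstream of the human cytomegalovirus immediate-early enhancer and promoter and is terminated by the bovine growth hormone polyadenylation signal. A T7 promoter just upstream of the insert could support in vitro transcription. The Myc tag is placed internally, between the fourth and fifth residues of the mature protein. It therefore stays near the N-terminus after the signal peptide is cleaved, rather than being removed with it. The automated annotation labels the open reading frame by its closest human homologue, but the catalogue entry specifies the rat gene. Short hits to an HIV-1 LTR, ble, lacI and bom are annotated only as fragments and are probably not functional parts.

The stated purpose is GABAA receptor expression. The record does not describe specific experiments, although an epitope at this position should suit antibody detection of the subunit in transfected cells.
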