Features (pLannotate 1.2.2; 20 found; start..end, strand, type, name):
      1..380     +  enhancer       CMV enhancer: human cytomegalovirus immediate early enhancer
    381..584     +  promoter       CMV promoter: human cytomegalovirus (CMV) immediate early promoter
    580..613     +  LTR            5' LTR (truncated) (fragment): truncated 5' long terminal repeat (LTR) from HIV-1
    629..647     +  promoter       T7 promoter: promoter for bacteriophage T7 RNA polymerase
    683..2107    +  CDS            GABRG1: GBRG1_HUMAN - Experimental evidence at protein level: Swiss-Prot protein existence level 1. GABA, the major inhibitory neurotransmitter in the vertebrate brain, mediates neuronal inhibition by binding to the GABA/benzodiazepine receptor and opening an integral chloride channel. From Homo sapiens (Human).
   2222..2446    +  polyA_signal   bGH poly(A) signal: bovine growth hormone polyadenylation signal
   2450..2471    +  promoter       SV40 promoter (fragment): SV40 enhancer and early promoter
   2492..2920    +  rep_origin     f1 ori (sequence partly withheld): f1 bacteriophage origin of replication; arrow indicates direction of (+) strand synthesis
   2934..3263    +  promoter       SV40 promoter: SV40 enhancer and early promoter
   3330..4121    +  CDS            neo: KKA2_KLEPN - Also known as kan, nptII. Experimental evidence at protein level: Swiss-Prot protein existence level 1. Resistance to kanamycin, neomycin, paromomycin, ribostamycin, butirosin and gentamicin B. From Klebsiella pneumoniae.
   4145..4303    +  CDS            ble (fragment): BLE_KLEPN - Experimental evidence at protein level: Swiss-Prot protein existence level 1. Binding protein with a strong affinity to the bleomycin family of antibiotics. Binds to CL990; an antimitotic-antibiotic compound. From Klebsiella pneumoniae.
   4298..4419    +  polyA_signal   SV40 poly(A) signal: SV40 polyadenylation signal
   4492..4508    -  protein_bind   lac operator: The lac repressor binds to the lac operator to inhibit transcription in E. coli. This inhibition can be relieved by adding lactose or isopropyl-β-D-thiogalactopyranoside (IPTG). lac repressor encoded by lacI
   4516..4546    -  promoter       lac promoter: promoter for the E. coli lac operon
   4561..4582    -  protein_bind   CAP binding site: CAP binding activates transcription in the presence of cAMP. E. coli catabolite activator protein
   4595..4687    -  CDS            lacI (fragment): lac repressor; lacI; The lac repressor binds to the lac operator to inhibit transcription in E. coli. This inhibition can be relieved by adding lactose or isopropyl-β-D-thiogalactopyranoside (IPTG).
   4870..5458    -  rep_origin     ori: high-copy-number ColE1/pMB1/pBR322/pUC origin of replication
   5629..6489    -  CDS            AmpR: β-lactamase; bla; confers resistance to ampicillin, carbenicillin, and related antibiotics
   6490..6594    -  promoter       AmpR promoter: bla
   6653..6705    -  misc_feature   bom (fragment): basis of mobility region from pBR322
>Addgene plasmid #118038 | Myc-gamma1 (in pCDNA3.1) | addgene full sequence | sequence record 228560 | Addgene NGS Result
GACATTGATTATTGACTAGTTATTAATAGTAATCAATTACGGGGTCATTAGTTCATAGCCCATATATGGA
GTTCCGCGTTACATAACTTACGGTAAATGGCCCGCCTGGCTGACCGCCCAACGACCCCCGCCCATTGACG
TCAATAATGACGTATGTTCCCATAGTAACGCCAATAGGGACTTTCCATTGACGTCAATGGGTGGAGTATT
TACGGTAAACTGCCCACTTGGCAGTACATCAAGTGTATCATATGCCAAGTACGCCCCCTATTGACGTCAA
TGACGGTAAATGGCCCGCCTGGCATTATGCCCAGTACATGACCTTATGGGACTTTCCTACTTGGCAGTAC
ATCTACGTATTAGTCATCGCTATTACCATGGTGATGCGGTTTTGGCAGTACATCAATGGGCGTGGATAGC
GGTTTGACTCACGGGGATTTCCAAGTCTCCACCCCATTGACGTCAATGGGAGTTTGTTTTGGCACCAAAA
TCAACGGGACTTTCCAAAATGTCGTAACAACTCCGCCCCATTGACGCAAATGGGCGGTAGGCGTGTACGG
TGGGAGGTCTATATAAGCAGAGCTCTCTGGCTAACTAGAGAACCCACTGCTTACTGGCTTATCGAAATTA
ATACGACTCACTATAGGGAGACCCAAGCTGGCTAGCGTTTAAACTTAAGCTTATGGGTTCTGGGAAAGTC
TTCCTTTTCTCTCCTTCCCTCCTGTGGAGTCAAACTAGAGGAGTGAGGTTGATATTCTTGTTACTAACCC
TGCATCTGGGAAACTGCATTGATAAAGCAGAACAGAAGTTGATTTCCGAAGAAGACCTCGATGATGAAGA
TGATGAAGATTTAACTATGAACAAAACATGGGTCTTGGCACCTAAAATTCATGAAGGAGATATCACACAG
ATTCTCAACTCTTTACTTCAAGGCTATGATAACAAACTTCGTCCAGATATAGGCGTGAGACCCACAGTAA
TTGAAACTGATGTTTATGTAAACAGCATTGGACCTGTTGATCCCATAAACATGGAGTACACGATAGACAT
CATTTTTGCCCAGACCTGGTTTGATAGCCGTTTAAAGTTCAACAGCACCATGAAAGTCCTTATGCTTAAC
AGCAACATGGTGGGAAAAATTTGGATCCCTGACACGTTCTTCAGGAACTCAAGGAAATCTGATGCGCACT
GGATAACAACGCCCAATCGCCTGCTGCGGATATGGAGTGATGGAAGGGTTCTCTACACTCTGAGATTAAC
AATTAATGCAGAATGCTACCTTCAACTCCATAACTTTCCTATGGATGAACATTCCTGTCCACTGGAATTT
TCAAGCTATGGATACCCTAAAAATGAAATTGAGTACAAGTGGAAAAAGCCCTCAGTGGAAGTAGCTGATC
CTAAGTACTGGAGATTGTATCAGTTTGCCTTTGTAGGGTTAAGAAATTCAACCGAAATCTCTCACACAAT
CTCCGGAGATTATATTATCATGACTATCTTTTTTGACCTGAGCAGACGGATGGGCTATTTCACAATTCAG
ACCTACATTCCGTGCATTCTAACAGTTGTTCTTTCCTGGGTGTCTTTTTGGATCAACAAAGATGCTGTAC
CTGCTAGAACATCCCTGGGTATCACTACGGTTTTGACTATGACAACCCTCAGTACAATCGCTAGAAAATC
TTTACCTAAGGTTTCTTACGTGACAGCAATGGATCTCTTTGTCTCTGTGTGTTTCATTTTTGTGTTTGCA
GCACTCATGGAGTATGGAACCTTGCATTATTTTACTAGTAACAATAAAGGAAAAACCACCAGAGACAGGA
AGCTGAAAAGCAAAACTTCGGTATCCCCAGGTCTCCATGCTGGATCTACTCTGATTCCCATGAACAACAT
TTCTATGCCTCAAGGGGAAGATGATTATGGTTACCAGTGCTTGGAGGGCAAAGACTGTGCTACCTTTTTC
TGTTGCTTTGAAGACTGCAGAACTGGGTCCTGGAGAGAAGGGCGAATACACATACGCATTGCCAAAATCG
ACTCCTACTCCAGGATCTTTTTCCCAACAGCTTTTGCCTTGTTCAATCTGGTTTACTGGGTTGGATATCT
ATACTTATAAGGTACCGAGCTCGGATCCACTAGTCCAGTGTGGTGGAATTCTGCAGATATCCAGCACAGT
GGCGGCCGCTCGAGTCTAGAGGGCCCGTTTAAACCCGCTGATCAGCCTCGACTGTGCCTTCTAGTTGCCA
GCCATCTGTTGTTTGCCCCTCCCCCGTGCCTTCCTTGACCCTGGAAGGTGCCACTCCCACTGTCCTTTCC
TAATAAAATGAGGAAATTGCATCGCATTGTCTGAGTAGGTGTCATTCTATTCTGGGGGGTGGGGTGGGGC
AGGACAGCAAGGGGGAGGATTGGGAAGACAATAGCAGGCATGCTGGGGATGCGGTGGGCTCTATGGCTTC
TGAGGCGGAAAGAACCAGCTGGGGCTCTAGGGGGTATCCCC
[124 nt withheld, positions 2492-2615]
C
[91 nt withheld, positions 2617-2707]
A
[49 nt withheld, positions 2709-2757]
CCTTTGACGTTGGAGTCCACGTTCTTT
[37 nt withheld, positions 2785-2821]
ACCCTATCTCGGTCTATTCTTTTGATTTATAAGGGATTTTGCCGATTTCGGCCTATTGGTTAAAAAATGA
GCTGATTTAACAAAAATTTAACGCGAATTAATTCTGTGGAATGTGTGTCAGTTAGGGTGTGGAAAGTCCC
CAGGCTCCCCAGCAGGCAGAAGTATGCAAAGCATGCATCTCAATTAGTCAGCAACCAGGTGTGGAAAGTC
CCCAGGCTCCCCAGCAGGCAGAAGTATGCAAAGCATGCATCTCAATTAGTCAGCAACCATAGTCCCGCCC
CTAACTCCGCCCATCCCGCCCCTAACTCCGCCCAGTTCCGCCCATTCTCCGCCCCATGGCTGACTAATTT
TTTTTATTTATGCAGAGGCCGAGGCCGCCTCTGCCTCTGAGCTATTCCAGAAGTAGTGAGGAGGCTTTTT
TGGAGGCCTAGGCTTTTGCAAAAAGCTCCCGGGAGCTTGTATATCCATTTTCGGATCTGATCAAGAGACA
GGATGAGGATCGTTTCGCATGATTGAACAAGATGGATTGCACGCAGGTTCTCCGGCCGCTTGGGTGGAGA
GGCTATTCGGCTATGACTGGGCACAACAGACAATCGGCTGCTCTGATGCCGCCGTGTTCCGGCTGTCAGC
GCAGGGGCGCCCGGTTCTTTTTGTCAAGACCGACCTGTCCGGTGCCCTGAATGAACTGCAGGACGAGGCA
GCGCGGCTATCGTGGCTGGCCACGACGGGCGTTCCTTGCGCAGCTGTGCTCGACGTTGTCACTGAAGCGG
GAAGGGACTGGCTGCTATTGGGCGAAGTGCCGGGGCAGGATCTCCTGTCATCTCACCTTGCTCCTGCCGA
GAAAGTATCCATCATGGCTGATGCAATGCGGCGGCTGCATACGCTTGATCCGGCTACCTGCCCATTCGAC
CACCAAGCGAAACATCGCATCGAGCGAGCACGTACTCGGATGGAAGCCGGTCTTGTCGATCAGGATGATC
TGGACGAAGAGCATCAGGGGCTCGCGCCAGCCGAACTGTTCGCCAGGCTCAAGGCGCGCATGCCCGACGG
CGAGGATCTCGTCGTGACCCATGGCGATGCCTGCTTGCCGAATATCATGGTGGAAAATGGCCGCTTTTCT
GGATTCATCGACTGTGGCCGGCTGGGTGTGGCGGACCGCTATCAGGACATAGCGTTGGCTACCCGTGATA
TTGCTGAAGAGCTTGGCGGCGAATGGGCTGACCGCTTCCTCGTGCTTTACGGTATCGCCGCTCCCGATTC
GCAGCGCATCGCCTTCTATCGCCTTCTTGACGAGTTCTTCTGAGCGGGACTCTGGGGTTCGAAATGACCG
ACCAAGCGACGCCCAACCTGCCATCACGAGATTTCGATTCCACCGCCGCCTTCTATGAAAGGTTGGGCTT
CGGAATCGTTTTCCGGGACGCCGGCTGGATGATCCTCCAGCGCGGGGATCTCATGCTGGAGTTCTTCGCC
CACCCCAACTTGTTTATTGCAGCTTATAATGGTTACAAATAAAGCAATAGCATCACAAATTTCACAAATA
AAGCATTTTTTTCACTGCATTCTAGTTGTGGTTTGTCCAAACTCATCAATGTATCTTATCATGTCTGTAT
ACCGTCGACCTCTAGCTAGAGCTTGGCGTAATCATGGTCATAGCTGTTTCCTGTGTGAAATTGTTATCCG
CTCACAATTCCACACAACATACGAGCCGGAAGCATAAAGTGTAAAGCCTGGGGTGCCTAATGAGTGAGCT
AACTCACATTAATTGCGTTGCGCTCACTGCCCGCTTTCCAGTCGGGAAACCTGTCGTGCCAGCTGCATTA
ATGAATCGGCCAACGCGCGGGGAGAGGCGGTTTGCGTATTGGGCGCTCTTCCGCTTCCTCGCTCACTGAC
TCGCTGCGCTCGGTCGTTCGGCTGCGGCGAGCGGTATCAGCTCACTCAAAGGCGGTAATACGGTTATCCA
CAGAATCAGGGGATAACGCAGGAAAGAACATGTGAGCAAAAGGCCAGCAAAAGGCCAGGAACCGTAAAAA
GGCCGCGTTGCTGGCGTTTTTCCATAGGCTCCGCCCCCCTGACGAGCATCACAAAAATCGACGCTCAAGT
CAGAGGTGGCGAAACCCGACAGGACTATAAAGATACCAGGCGTTTCCCCCTGGAAGCTCCCTCGTGCGCT
CTCCTGTTCCGACCCTGCCGCTTACCGGATACCTGTCCGCCTTTCTCCCTTCGGGAAGCGTGGCGCTTTC
TCATAGCTCACGCTGTAGGTATCTCAGTTCGGTGTAGGTCGTTCGCTCCAAGCTGGGCTGTGTGCACGAA
CCCCCCGTTCAGCCCGACCGCTGCGCCTTATCCGGTAACTATCGTCTTGAGTCCAACCCGGTAAGACACG
ACTTATCGCCACTGGCAGCAGCCACTGGTAACAGGATTAGCAGAGCGAGGTATGTAGGCGGTGCTACAGA
GTTCTTGAAGTGGTGGCCTAACTACGGCTACACTAGAAGAACAGTATTTGGTATCTGCGCTCTGCTGAAG
CCAGTTACCTTCGGAAAAAGAGTTGGTAGCTCTTGATCCGGCAAACAAACCACCGCTGGTAGCGGTGGTT
TTTTTGTTTGCAAGCAGCAGATTACGCGCAGAAAAAAAGGATCTCAAGAAGATCCTTTGATCTTTTCTAC
GGGGTCTGACGCTCAGTGGAACGAAAACTCACGTTAAGGGATTTTGGTCATGAGATTATCAAAAAGGATC
TTCACCTAGATCCTTTTAAATTAAAAATGAAGTTTTAAATCAATCTAAAGTATATATGAGTAAACTTGGT
CTGACAGTTACCAATGCTTAATCAGTGAGGCACCTATCTCAGCGATCTGTCTATTTCGTTCATCCATAGT
TGCCTGACTCCCCGTCGTGTAGATAACTACGATACGGGAGGGCTTACCATCTGGCCCCAGTGCTGCAATG
ATACCGCGAGACCCACGCTCACCGGCTCCAGATTTATCAGCAATAAACCAGCCAGCCGGAAGGGCCGAGC
GCAGAAGTGGTCCTGCAACTTTATCCGCCTCCATCCAGTCTATTAATTGTTGCCGGGAAGCTAGAGTAAG
TAGTTCGCCAGTTAATAGTTTGCGCAACGTTGTTGCCATTGCTACAGGCATCGTGGTGTCACGCTCGTCG
TTTGGTATGGCTTCATTCAGCTCCGGTTCCCAACGATCAAGGCGAGTTACATGATCCCCCATGTTGTGCA
AAAAAGCGGTTAGCTCCTTCGGTCCTCCGATCGTTGTCAGAAGTAAGTTGGCCGCAGTGTTATCACTCAT
GGTTATGGCAGCACTGCATAATTCTCTTACTGTCATGCCATCCGTAAGATGCTTTTCTGTGACTGGTGAG
TACTCAACCAAGTCATTCTGAGAATAGTGTATGCGGCGACCGAGTTGCTCTTGCCCGGCGTCAATACGGG
ATAATACCGCGCCACATAGCAGAACTTTAAAAGTGCTCATCATTGGAAAACGTTCTTCGGGGCGAAAACT
CTCAAGGATCTTACCGCTGTTGAGATCCAGTTCGATGTAACCCACTCGTGCACCCAACTGATCTTCAGCA
TCTTTTACTTTCACCAGCGTTTCTGGGTGAGCAAAAACAGGAAGGCAAAATGCCGCAAAAAAGGGAATAA
GGGCGACACGGAAATGTTGAATACTCATACTCTTCCTTTTTCAATATTATTGAAGCATTTATCAGGGTTA
TTGTCTCATGAGCGGATACATATTTGAATGTATTTAGAAAAATAAACAAATAGGGGTTCCGCGCACATTT
CCCCGAAAAGTGCCACCTGACGTCGACGGATCGGGAGATCTCCCGATCCCCTATGGTGCACTCTCAGTAC
AATCTGCTCTGATGCCGCATAGTTAAGCCAGTATCTGCTCCCTGCTTGTGTGTTGGAGGTCGCTGAGTAG
TGCGCGAGCAAAATTTAAGCTACAACAAGGCAAGGCTTGACCGACAATTGCATGAAGAATCTGCTTAGGG
TTAGGCGTTTTGCGCTGCTTCGCGATGTACGGGCCAGATATACGCGTT
